Addgene plasmid #68608: pMpGWB217
Purpose: (Empty Backbone) Gateway binary vector designed for transgenic research with Marchantia polymorpha as well as other plants
Depositing lab: Takayuki Kohchi. Depositing organization: Kyoto University, Graduate School of Biostudies. Publication: Development of Gateway Binary Vector Series with Four Different Selection Markers for the Liverwort Marchantia polymorpha. Ishizaki K, Nishihama R, Ueda M, Inoue K, Ishida S, Nishimura Y, Shikanai T, Kohchi T. PLoS One. 2015 Sep 25;10(9):e0138876. doi: 10.1371/journal.pone.0138876. eCollection 2015. PONE-D-15-25288 PubMed 26406247.
Backbone
  Vector backbone: pMpGWB200
  Backbone manufacturer: Kohchi Lab., Kyoto University
  Backbone size (bp): 9021
  Modifications to backbone: Coding sequence for the modified EAR motif plant-specific repression domain showing strong repression activity (SRDX) is cloned downstream of the Gateway cassette.
  Vector type: Plant Expression
  Selectable markers: Gentamicin
  Tag / fusion protein: Modified EAR motif plant-specific repression domain showing strong repression activity (SRDX) (C terminal on insert)
Growth in bacteria
  Bacterial resistance: Chloramphenicol and Spectinomycin, 25 & 50 μg/mL
  Growth temperature: 37°C
  Growth strain: DB3.1
  Copy number: High Copy
Gene/Insert
  Cloning method: Gateway Cloning
Resource information
  A portion of this plasmid was derived from a plasmid made by: The Gateway cassette was provided by Tsuyoshi Nakagawa at Shimane University, Japan.
Terms and licenses: Academic/Nonprofit Terms; Industry Terms: Not Available to Industry
How to cite: pMpGWB217 was a gift from Takayuki Kohchi (Addgene plasmid # 68608 ; http://n2t.net/addgene:68608 ; RRID:Addgene_68608)
