[The description below was written by a language model from this plasmid's Addgene catalogue record and pLannotate feature annotations shown in this document.]
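Description:
pMpGWB217 is an empty Gateway destination binary vector for Agrobacterium-mediated plant transformation. It was built on the pMpGWB200 backbone and designed primarily for the liverwort Marchantia polymorpha, though it is also usable in other plants. Outside the T-DNA it carries a ColE1/pMB1-type high-copy origin with a bom site for propagation in E. coli. The pVS1 oriV, RepA and StaA functions provide replication and stable maintenance in Agrobacterium. An aadA (SmR) gene confers spectinomycin resistance as the bacterial selection marker.

Between the nopaline-type right and left T-DNA borders sits an attR1–attR2 Gateway cassette containing a chloramphenicol resistance gene and the ccdB toxin gene. This accounts for the dual chloramphenicol/spectinomycin selection and for the need to propagate the empty vector in a ccdB-tolerant strain such as DB3.1. An LR reaction replaces the cassette with the sequence from an entry clone, and loss of ccdB counter-selects unrecombined vector. According to the catalogue entry, the coding sequence for SRDX, a modified EAR-motif plant repression domain with strong repression activity, lies just downstream of the cassette, so an in-frame insert acquires a C-terminal SRDX fusion. The feature table does not annotate this short element, but a NOS terminator follows attR2. No plant promoter is annotated upstream of attR1, and the record does not state one, so the regulatory sequence presumably has to come from the entry clone.

The T-DNA also carries a plant selection unit in the opposite orientation: an enhanced CaMV 35S promoter driving a gentamicin acetyltransferase gene with a CaMV poly(A) signal, which allows gentamicin selection of transformants. The SRDX fusion design suits converting transcription factors into dominant chimeric repressors for functional studies.
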