Features (pLannotate 1.2.2; 27 found; start..end, strand, type, name):
     54..78      -  misc_feature   RB T-DNA repeat: right border repeat from nopaline C58 T-DNA
    144..298     -  CDS            lacZα (fragment): LacZα fragment of β-galactosidase; lacZ fragment
    323..447     +  protein_bind   attR1: mutant version of attR; recombination site for the Gateway® LR reaction LR Clonase™
    484..514     +  promoter       lac UV5 promoter: E. coli lac promoter with an "up" mutation
    539..567     +  promoter       cat promoter (fragment): promoter of the E. coli cat gene encoding chloramphenicol acetyltransferase
    568..1227    +  CDS            CmR: chloramphenicol acetyltransferase; cat; confers resistance to chloramphenicol
   1406..1564    +  CDS            ccdA (fragment): CCDA_ECO57 - Also known as H, letA. Experimental evidence at protein level: Swiss-Prot protein existence level 1. Antitoxin component of a type II toxin-antitoxin (TA) system which inhibits the post-segregational killing (PSK) of plasmid-free cells, also referred to as a plasmid addiction system. Binds to and blocks the activity of CcdB; will also remove bound CcdB protein from the CcdB-GyrA complex by forming a CcdA-CcdB complex, a process termed rejuvenation. Functions as a transcriptional corepressor for the ccdAB operon, repression also requires CcdB (By similarity). From Escherichia coli
   1569..1871    +  CDS            ccdB: CCDB_ECOLI - Also known as G, letB, letD. Experimental evidence at protein level: Swiss-Prot protein existence level 1. Toxic component of a type II toxin-antitoxin (TA) system, functioning in plasmid maintainence. Responsible for the post- segregational killing (PSK) of plasmid-free cells, also referred to as a plasmid addiction system. Half-life of over 2 hours. Cell killing by CcdB is accompanied by filamentation, defects in chromosome and plasmid segregation, defects in cell division, formation of anucleate cells, decreased DNA synthesis and plasmid loss. Interferes with the activity of DN
   1915..2039    -  protein_bind   attR2: mutant version of attR; recombination site for the Gateway® LR reaction LR Clonase™
   2110..2362    +  terminator     NOS terminator: nopaline synthase terminator and poly(A) signal
   2418..2440    -  protein_bind   lac operator (fragment): The lac repressor binds to the lac operator to inhibit transcription in E. coli. This inhibition can be relieved by adding lactose or isopropyl-β-D-thiogalactopyranoside (IPTG). lac repressor encoded by lacI
   2444..2474    -  promoter       lac promoter: promoter for the E. coli lac operon
   2489..2510    -  protein_bind   CAP binding site: CAP binding activates transcription in the presence of cAMP. E. coli catabolite activator protein
   2595..2767    -  polyA_signal   CaMV poly(A) signal: cauliflower mosaic virus polyadenylation signal
   2824..3353    -  CDS            GmR (fragment): gentamycin acetyltransferase; aacC1; confers resistance to gentamycin
   3420..4096    -  promoter       CaMV 35S promoter (enhanced): cauliflower mosaic virus 35S promoter with a duplicated enhancer region
   4291..4315    -  misc_feature   LB T-DNA repeat: left border repeat from nopaline C58 T-DNA
   4574..4597    +  promoter       Pc promoter (fragment): intI1 (promoter lies within the coding sequence); class 1 integron promoter
   4773..4829    +  CDS            GmR (fragment): gentamycin acetyltransferase; aacC1; confers resistance to gentamycin
   4840..5627    +  CDS            SmR (fragment): aminoglycoside adenylyltransferase (Murphy, 1985); aadA; confers resistance to spectinomycin and streptomycin
   5873..6461    +  rep_origin     ori: high-copy-number ColE1/pMB1/pBR322/pUC origin of replication
   6647..6787    -  misc_feature   bom: basis of mobility region from pBR322
   6889..6928    -  CDS            rop (fragment): Rop protein, which maintains plasmids at low copy number; rop
   7131..7325    -  rep_origin     pVS1 oriV: origin of replication for the Pseudomonas plasmid pVS1 (Heeb et al., 2000)
   7391..8464    -  CDS            pVS1 RepA: replication protein from the Pseudomonas plasmid pVS1 (Heeb et al., 2000)
   8893..9522    -  CDS            pVS1 StaA: stability protein from the Pseudomonas plasmid pVS1 (Heeb et al., 2000)
  10082..10483   -  CDS            Y4CG_SINFN (fragment): Protein inferred from homology: Swiss-Prot protein existence level 3. From Sinorhizobium fredii (strain NBRC 101917 / NGR234).
>Addgene plasmid #68608 | pMpGWB217 | depositor full sequence | sequence record 121807 | pMpGWB217 sequence 10769 bps
TTTCACGCCCTTTTAAATATCCGATTATTCTAATAAACGCTCTTTTCTCTTAGGTTTACCCGCCAATATA
TCCTGTCAAACACTGATAGTTTAAACTGAAGGCGGGAAACGACAATCTGATCCAAGCTCAAGCTGCTCTA
GCATTCGCCATTCAGGCTGCGCAACTGTTGGGAAGGGCGATCGGTGCGGGCCTCTTCGCTATTACGCCAG
CTGGCGAAAGGGGGATGTGCTGCAAGGCGATTAAGTTGGGTAACGCCAGGGTTTTCCCAGTCACGACGTT
GTAAAACGACGGCCAGTGCCAAGCTTGGGTCTAGAGTTATCAACAAGTTTGTACAAAAAAGCTGAACGAG
AAACGTAAAATGATATAAATATCAATATATTAAATTAGATTTTGCATAAAAAACAGACTACATAATACTG
TAAAACACAACATATCCAGTCACTATGGCGGCCCCTCGAGGGGCCGCATTAGGCACCCCAGGCTTTACAC
TTTATGCTTCCGGCTCGTATAATGTGTGGATTTTGAGTTAGGATCCGGCGAGATTTTCAGGAGCTAAGGA
AGCTAAAATGGAGAAAAAAATCACTGGATATACCACCGTTGATATATCCCAATGGCATCGTAAAGAACAT
TTTGAGGCATTTCAGTCAGTTGCTCAATGTACCTATAACCAGACCGTTCAGCTGGATATTACGGCCTTTT
TAAAGACCGTAAAGAAAAATAAGCACAAGTTTTATCCGGCCTTTATTCACATTCTTGCCCGCCTGATGAA
TGCTCATCCGGAATTCCGTATGGCAATGAAAGACGGTGAGCTGGTGATATGGGATAGTGTTCACCCTTGT
TACACCGTTTTCCATGAGCAAACTGAAACGTTTTCATCGCTCTGGAGTGAATACCACGACGATTTCCGGC
AGTTTCTACACATATATTCGCAAGATGTGGCGTGTTACGGTGAAAACCTGGCCTATTTCCCTAAAGGGTT
TATTGAGAATATGTTTTTCGTCTCAGCCAATCCCTGGGTGAGTTTCACCAGTTTTGATTTAAACGTGGCC
AATATGGACAACTTCTTCGCCCCCGTTTTCACCATGGGCAAATATTATACGCAAGGCGACAAGGTGCTGA
TGCCGCTGGCGATTCAGGTTCATCATGCCGTCTGTGATGGCTTCCATGTCGGCAGAATGCTTAATGAATT
ACAACAGTACTGCGATGAGTGGCAGGGCGGGGCGTAAACGCGTGGATCCGGCTTACTAAAAGCCAGATAA
CAGTATGCGTATTTGCGCGCTGATTTTTGCGGTATAAGAATATATACTGATATGTATACCCGAAGTATGT
CAAAAAGAGGTGTGCTATGAAGCAGCGTATTACAGTGACAGTTGACAGCGACAGCTATCAGTTGCTCAAG
GCATATATGATGTCAATATCTCCGGTCTGGTAAGCACAACCATGCAGAATGAAGCCCGTCGTCTGCGTGC
CGAACGCTGGAAAGCGGAAAATCAGGAAGGGATGGCTGAGGTCGCCCGGTTTATTGAAATGAACGGCTCT
TTTGCTGACGAGAACAGGGACTGGTGAAATGCAGTTTAAGGTTTACACCTATAAAAGAGAGAGCCGTTAT
CGTCTGTTTGTGGATGTACAGAGTGATATTATTGACACGCCCGGGCGACGGATGGTGATCCCCCTGGCCA
GTGCACGTCTGCTGTCAGATAAAGTCTCCCGTGAACTTTACCCGGTGGTGCATATCGGGGATGAAAGCTG
GCGCATGATGACCACCGATATGGCCAGTGTGCCGGTCTCCGTTATCGGGGAAGAAGTGGCTGATCTCAGC
CACCGCGAAAATGACATCAAAAACGCCATTAACCTGATGTTCTGGGGAATATAAATGTCAGGCTCCCTTA
TACACAGCCAGTCTGCAGGTCGACCATAGTGACTGGATATGTTGTGTTTTACAGTATTATGTAGTCTGTT
TTTTATGCAAAATCTAATTTAATATATTGATATTTATATCATTTTACGTTTCTCGTTCAGCTTTCTTGTA
CAAAGTGGTTGATAACAGCTTGGATTTGGATTTGGAGTTGCGCTTGGGATTCGCCTAGGCTTAGAGCTCG
AATTTCCCCGATCGTTCAAACATTTGGCAATAAAGTTTCTTAAGATTGAATCCTGTTGCCGGTCTTGCGA
TGATTATCATATAATTTCTGTTGAATTACGTTAAGCATGTAATAATTAACATGTAATGCATGACGTTATT
TATGAGATGGGTTTTTATGATTAGAGTCCCGCAATTATACATTTAATACGCGATAGAAAACAAAATATAG
CGCGCAAACTAGGATAAATTATCGCGCGCGGTGTCATCTATGTTACTAGATCGGGAATTGGTTCCGGAAC
CAATTCGTAATCATGGTCATAGCTGTTTCCTGTGTGAAATTGTTATCCGCTCACAATTCCACACAACATA
CGAGCCGGAAGCATAAAGTGTAAAGCCTGGGGTGCCTAATGAGTGAGCTAACTCACATTAGGCTGAATTA
GGCGCGCCTATTTCTGAATTCAACACATTGCGGACGTTTTTAATGTACTGAATTAACGCCGAATTAATTC
GGGGGATCTGGATTTTAGTACTGGATTTTGGTTTTAGGAATTAGATTTTATTGATAGAAGTATTTTACAA
ATACAAATACATACTAAGGGTTTCTTATATGCTCAACACATGAGCGAAACCCTATAGGAACCCTAATTCC
CTTATCTGGGAACTACTCACACATTATTATGGAGAAACTCGAGCTTGTCGATCGACTCTAGGCCGGGAAG
CCGATCTCGGCTTGAACGAATTGTTAGGTGGCGGTACTTGGGTCGATATCAAAGTGCATCACTTCTTCCC
GTATGCCCAACTTTGTATAGAGAGCCACTGCGGGATCGTCACCGTAATCTGCTTGCACGTAGATCACATA
AGCACCAAGCGCGTTGGCCTCATGCTTGAGGAGATTGATGAGCGCGGTGGCAATGCCCTGCCTCCGGTGC
TCGCCGGAGACTGCGAGATCATAGATATAGATCTCACTACGCGGCTGCTCAAACTTGGGCAGAACGTAAG
CCGCGAGAGCGCCAACAACCGCTTCTTGGTCGAAGGCAGCAAGCGCGATGAATGTCTTACTACGGAGCAA
GTTCCCGAGGTAATCGGAGTCCGGCTGATGTTGGGAGTAGGTGGCTACGTCTCCGAACTCACGACCGAAA
AGATCAAGAGCAGCCCGCATGGATTTGACTTGGTCAGGGCCGAGCCTACATGTGCGAATGATGCCCATAC
TTGAGCCACCTAACTTTGTTTTAGGGCGACTGCCCTGCTGCGTAACATCGTTGCTGCTGCGTACCATGGT
CGATCGACAGATCTGCGAAAGCTCGAGAGAGATAGATTTGTAGAGAGAGACTGGTGATTTCAGCGTGTCC
TCTCCAAATGAAATGAACTTCCTTATATAGAGGAAGGGTCTTGCGAAGGATAGTGGGATTGTGCGTCATC
CCTTACGTCAGTGGAGATATCACATCAATCCACTTGCTTTGAAGACGTGGTTGGAACGTCTTCTTTTTCC
ACGATGCTCCTCGTGGGTGGGGGTCCATCTTTGGGACCACTGTCGGCAGAGGCATCTTGAACGATAGCCT
TTCCTTTATCGCAATGATGGCATTTGTAGGTGCCACCTTCCTTTTCTACTGTCCTTTTGATGAAGTGACA
GATAGCTGGGCAATGGAATCCGAGGAGGTTTCCCGATATTACCCTTTGTTGAAAAGTCTCAATAGCCCTT
TGGTCTTCTGAGACTGTATCTTTGATATTCTTGGAGTAGACGAGAGTGTCGTGCTCCACCATGTTCACAT
CAATCCACTTGCTTTGAAGACGTGGTTGGAACGTCTTCTTTTTCCACGATGCTCCTCGTGGGTGGGGGTC
CATCTTTGGGACCACTGTCGGCAGAGGCATCTTGAACGATAGCCTTTCCTTTATCGCAATGATGGCATTT
GTAGGTGCCACCTTCCTTTTCTACTGTCCTTTTGATGAAGTGACAGATAGCTGGGCAATGGAATCCGAGG
AGGTTTCCCGATATTACCCTTTGTTGAAAAGTCTCAATAGCCCTTTGGTCTTCTGAGACTGTATCTTTGA
TATTCTTGGAGTAGACGAGAGTGTCGTGCTCCACCATGTTGGCAAGCTGCTCTAGCCAATACGCAAACCG
AATTCAGAAATAAATTCAGCCTAATTCGGCGTTAATTCAGTACATTAAAAACGTCCGCAATGTGTTATTA
AGTTGTCTAAGCGTCAATTTGTTTACACCACAATATATCCTGCCACCAGCCAGCCAACAGCTCCCCGACC
GGCAGCTCGGCACAAAATCACCACTCGATACAGGCAGCCCATCAGTCCGGGACGGCGTCAGCGGGAGAGC
CGTTGTAAGGCGGCAGACTTTGCTCATGTTACCGATGCTATTCGGAAGAACGGCAACTAAGCTGCCGGGT
TTGAAACACGGATGATCTCGCGGAGGGTAGCATGTTGATTGTAACGATGACAGAGCGTTGCTGCCTGTGA
TCAATTCGGGCACGAACCCAGTGGACATAAGCCTGTTCGGTTCGTAAGCTGTAATGCAAGTAGCGTATGC
GCTCACGCAACTGGTCCAGAACCTTGACCGAACGCAGCGGTGGTAACGGCGCAGTGGCGGTTTTCATGGC
TTGTTATGACTGTTTTTTTGGGGTACAGTCTATGCCTCGGGCATCCAAGCAGCAAGCGCGTTACGCCGTG
GGTCGATGTTTGATGTTATGGAGCAGCAACGATGTTACGCAGCAGGGCAGTCGCCCTAAAACAAAGTTAA
ACATCATGGGGGAAGCGGTGATCGCCGAAGTATCGACTCAACTATCAGAGGTAGTTGGCGTCATCGAGCG
CCATCTCGAACCGACGTTGCTGGCCGTACATTTGTACGGCTCCGCAGTGGATGGCGGCCTGAAGCCACAC
AGTGATATTGATTTGCTGGTTACGGTGACCGTAAGGCTTGATGAAACAACGCGGCGAGCTTTGATCAACG
ACCTTTTGGAAACTTCGGCTTCCCCTGGAGAGAGCGAGATTCTCCGCGCTGTAGAAGTCACCATTGTTGT
GCACGACGACATCATTCCGTGGCGTTATCCAGCTAAGCGCGAACTGCAATTTGGAGAATGGCAGCGCAAT
GACATTCTTGCAGGTATCTTCGAGCCAGCCACGATCGACATTGATCTGGCTATCTTGCTGACAAAAGCAA
GAGAACATAGCGTTGCCTTGGTAGGTCCAGCGGCGGAGGAACTCTTTGATCCGGTTCCTGAACAGGATCT
ATTTGAGGCGCTAAATGAAACCTTAACGCTATGGAACTCGCCGCCCGACTGGGCTGGCGATGAGCGAAAT
GTAGTGCTTACGTTGTCCCGCATTTGGTACAGCGCAGTAACCGGCAAAATCGCGCCGAAGGATGTCGCTG
CCGACTGGGCAATGGAGCGCCTGCCGGCCCAGTATCAGCCCGTCATACTTGAAGCTAGACAGGCTTATCT
TGGACAAGAAGAAGATCGCTTGGCCTCGCGCGCAGATCAGTTGGAAGAATTTGTCCACTACGTGAAAGGC
GAGATCACCAAGGTAGTCGGCAAATAATGTCTAGCTAGAAATTCGTTCAAGCCGACGCCGCTTCGCGGCG
CGGCTTAACTCAAGCGTTAGATGCACTAAGCACATAATTGCTCACAGCCAAACTATCAGGTCAAGTCTGC
TTTTATTATTTTTAAGCGTGCATAATAAGCCCTACACAAATTGGGAGATATATCATGCATGACCAAAATC
CCTTAACGTGAGTTTTCGTTCCACTGAGCGTCAGACCCCGTAGAAAAGATCAAAGGATCTTCTTGAGATC
CTTTTTTTCTGCGCGTAATCTGCTGCTTGCAAACAAAAAAACCACCGCTACCAGCGGTGGTTTGTTTGCC
GGATCAAGAGCTACCAACTCTTTTTCCGAAGGTAACTGGCTTCAGCAGAGCGCAGATACCAAATACTGTC
CTTCTAGTGTAGCCGTAGTTAGGCCACCACTTCAAGAACTCTGTAGCACCGCCTACATACCTCGCTCTGC
TAATCCTGTTACCAGTGGCTGCTGCCAGTGGCGATAAGTCGTGTCTTACCGGGTTGGACTCAAGACGATA
GTTACCGGATAAGGCGCAGCGGTCGGGCTGAACGGGGGGTTCGTGCACACAGCCCAGCTTGGAGCGAACG
ACCTACACCGAACTGAGATACCTACAGCGTGAGCTATGAGAAAGCGCCACGCTTCCCGAAGGGAGAAAGG
CGGACAGGTATCCGGTAAGCGGCAGGGTCGGAACAGGAGAGCGCACGAGGGAGCTTCCAGGGGGAAACGC
CTGGTATCTTTATAGTCCTGTCGGGTTTCGCCACCTCTGACTTGAGCGTCGATTTTTGTGATGCTCGTCA
GGGGGGCGGAGCCTATGGAAAAACGCCAGCAACGCGGCCTTTTTACGGTTCCTGGCCTTTTGCTGGCCTT
TTGCTCACATGTTCTTTCCTGCGTTATCCCCTGATTCTGTGGATAACCGTATTACCGCCTTTGAGTGAGC
TGATACCGCTCGCCGCAGCCGAACGACCGAGCGCAGCGAGTCAGTGAGCGAGGAAGCGGAAGAGCGCCTG
ATGCGGTATTTTCTCCTTACGCATCTGTGCGGTATTTCACACCGCATATGGTGCACTCTCAGTACAATCT
GCTCTGATGCCGCATAGTTAAGCCAGTATACACTCCGCTATCGCTACGTGACTGGGTCATGGCTGCGCCC
CGACACCCGCCAACACCCGCTGACGCGCCCTGACGGGCTTGTCTGCTCCCGGCATCCGCTTACAGACAAG
CTGTGACCGTCTCCGGGAGCTGCATGTGTCAGAGGTTTTCACCGTCATCACCGAAACGCGCGAGGCAGGG
TGCCTTGATGTGGGCGCCGGCGGTCGAGTGGCGACGGCGCGGCTTGTCCGCGCCCTGGTAGATTGCCTGG
CCGTAGGCCAGCCATTTTTGAGCGGCCAGCGGCCGCGATAGGCCGACGCGAAGCGGCGGGGCGTAGGGAG
CGCAGCGACCGAAGGGTAGGCGCTTTTTGCAGCTCTTCGGCTGTGCGCTGGCCAGACAGTTATGCACAGG
CCAGGCGGGTTTTAAGAGTTTTAATAAGTTTTAAAGAGTTTTAGGCGGAAAAATCGCCTTTTTTCTCTTT
TATATCAGTCACTTACATGTGTGACCGGTTCCCAATGTACGGCTTTGGGTTCCCAATGTACGGGTTCCGG
TTCCCAATGTACGGCTTTGGGTTCCCAATGTACGTGCTATCCACAGGAAAGAGACCTTTTCGACCTTTTT
CCCCTGCTAGGGCAATTTGCCCTAGCATCTGCTCCGTACATTAGGAACCGGCGGATGCTTCGCCCTCGAT
CAGGTTGCGGTAGCGCATGACTAGGATCGGGCCAGCCTGCCCCGCCTCCTCCTTCAAATCGTACTCCGGC
AGGTCATTTGACCCGATCAGCTTGCGCACGGTGAAACAGAACTTCTTGAACTCTCCGGCGCTGCCACTGC
GTTCGTAGATCGTCTTGAACAACCATCTGGCTTCTGCCTTGCCTGCGGCGCGGCGTGCCAGGCGGTAGAG
AAAACGGCCGATGCCGGGATCGATCAAAAAGTAATCGGGGTGAACCGTCAGCACGTCCGGGTTCTTGCCT
TCTGTGATCTCGCGGTACATCCAATCAGCTAGCTCGATCTCGATGTACTCCGGCCGCCCGGTTTCGCTCT
TTACGATCTTGTAGCGGCTAATCAAGGCTTCACCCTCGGATACCGTCACCAGGCGGCCGTTCTTGGCCTT
CTTCGTACGCTGCATGGCAACGTGCGTGGTGTTTAACCGAATGCAGGTTTCTACCAGGTCGTCTTTCTGC
TTTCCGCCATCGGCTCGCCGGCAGAACTTGAGTACGTCCGCAACGTGTGGACGGAACACGCGGCCGGGCT
TGTCTCCCTTCCCTTCCCGGTATCGGTTCATGGATTCGGTTAGATGGGAAACCGCCATCAGTACCAGGTC
GTAATCCCACACACTGGCCATGCCGGCCGGCCCTGCGGAAACCTCTACGTGCCCGTCTGGAAGCTCGTAG
CGGATCACCTCGCCAGCTCGTCGGTCACGCTTCGACAGACGGAAAACGGCCACGTCCATGATGCTGCGAC
TATCGCGGGTGCCCACGTCATAGAGCATCGGAACGAAAAAATCTGGTTGCTCGTCGCCCTTGGGCGGCTT
CCTAATCGACGGCGCACCGGCTGCCGGCGGTTGCCGGGATTCTTTGCGGATTCGATCAGCGGCCGCTTGC
CACGATTCACCGGGGCGTGCTTCTGCCTCGATGCGTTGCCGCTGGGCGGCCTGCGCGGCCTTCAACTTCT
CCACCAGGTCATCACCCAGCGCCGCGCCGATTTGTACCGGGCCGGATGGTTTGCGACCGCTCACGCCGAT
TCCTCGGGCTTGGGGGTTCCAGTGCCATTGCAGGGCCGGCAGACAACCCAGCCGCTTACGCCTGGCCAAC
CGCCCGTTCCTCCACACATGGGGCATTCCACGGCGTCGGTGCCTGGTTGTTCTTGATTTTCCATGCCGCC
TCCTTTAGCCGCTAAAATTCATCTACTCATTTATTCATTTGCTCATTTACTCTGGTAGCTGCGCGATGTA
TTCAGATAGCAGCTCGGTAATGGTCTTGCCTTGGCGTACCGCGTACATCTTCAGCTTGGTGTGATCCTCC
GCCGGCAACTGAAAGTTGACCCGCTTCATGGCTGGCGTGTCTGCCAGGCTGGCCAACGTTGCAGCCTTGC
TGCTGCGTGCGCTCGGACGGCCGGCACTTAGCGTGTTTGTGCTTTTGCTCATTTTCTCTTTACCTCATTA
ACTCAAATGAGTTTTGATTTAATTTCAGCGGCCAGCGCCTGGACCTCGCGGGCAGCGTCGCCCTCGGGTT
CTGATTCAAGAACGGTTGTGCCGGCGGCGGCAGTGCCTGGGTAGCTCACGCGCTGCGTGATACGGGACTC
AAGAATGGGCAGCTCGTACCCGGCCAGCGCCTCGGCAACCTCACCGCCGATGCGCGTGCCTTTGATCGCC
CGCGACACGACAAAGGCCGCTTGTAGCCTTCCATCCGTGACCTCAATGCGCTGCTTAACCAGCTCCACCA
GGTCGGCGGTGGCCCATATGTCGTAAGGGCTTGGCTGCACCGGAATCAGCACGAAGTCGGCTGCCTTGAT
CGCGGACACAGCCAAGTCCGCCGCCTGGGGCGCTCCGTCGATCACTACGAAGTCGCGCCGGCCGATGGCC
TTCACGTCGCGGTCAATCGTCGGGCGGTCGATGCCGACAACGGTTAGCGGTTGATCTTCCCGCACGGCCG
CCCAATCGCGGGCACTGCCCTGGGGATCGGAATCGACTAACAGAACATCGGCCCCGGCGAGTTGCAGGGC
GCGGGCTAGATGGGTTGCGATGGTCGTCTTGCCTGACCCGCCTTTCTGGTTAAGTACAGCGATAACCTTC
ATGCGTTCCCCTTGCGTATTTGTTTATTTACTCATCGCATCATATACGCAGCGACCGCATGACGCAAGCT
GTTTTACTCAAATACACATCACCTTTTTAGACGGCGGCGCTCGGTTTCTTCAGCGGCCAAGCTGGCCGGC
CAGGCCGCCAGCTTGGCATCAGACAAACCGGCCAGGATTTCATGCAGCCGCACGGTTGAGACGTGCGCGG
GCGGCTCGAACACGTACCCGGCCGCGATCATCTCCGCCTCGATCTCTTCGGTAATGAAAAACGGTTCGTC
CTGGCCGTCCTGGTGCGGTTTCATGCTTGTTCCTCTTGGCGTTCATTCTCGGCGGCCGCCAGGGCGTCGG
CCTCGGTCAATGCGTCCTCACGGAAGGCACCGCGCCGCCTGGCCTCGGTGGGCGTCACTTCCTCGCTGCG
CTCAAGTGCGCGGTACAGGGTCGAGCGATGCACGCCAAGCAGTGCAGCCGCCTCTTTCACGGTGCGGCCT
TCCTGGTCGATCAGCTCGCGGGCGTGCGCGATCTGTGCCGGGGTGAGGGTAGGGCGGGGGCCAAACTTCA
CGCCTCGGGCCTTGGCGGCCTCGCGCCCGCTCCGGGTGCGGTCGATGATTAGGGAACGCTCGAACTCGGC
AATGCCGGCGAACACGGTCAACACCATGCGGCCGGCCGGCGTGGTGGTGTCGGCCCACGGCTCTGCCAGG
CTACGCAGGCCCGCGCCGGCCTCCTGGATGCGCTCGGCAATGTCCAGTAGGTCGCGGGTGCTGCGGGCCA
GGCGGTCTAGCCTGGTCACTGTCACAACGTCGCCAGGGCGTAGGTGGTCAAGCATCCTGGCCAGCTCCGG
GCGGTCGCGCCTGGTGCCGGTGATCTTCTCGGAAAACAGCTTGGTGCAGCCGGCCGCGTGCAGTTCGGCC
CGTTGGTTGGTCAAGTCCTGGTCGTCGGTGCTGACGCGGGCATAGCCCAGCAGGCCAGCGGCGGCGCTCT
TGTTCATGGCGTAATGTCTCCGGTTCTAGTCGCAAGTATTCTACTTTATGCGACTAAAACACGCGACAAG
AAAACGCCAGGAAAAGGGCAGGGCGGCAGCCTGTCGCGTAACTTAGGACTTGTGCGACATGTCGTTTTCA
GAAGACGGCTGCACTGAACGTCAGAAGCCGACTGCACTATAGCAGCGGAGGGGTTGGATCAAAGTACTTT
GATCCCGAGGGGAACCCTGTGGTTGGCATGCACATACAAATGGACGAACGGATAAACCT
