>Addgene plasmid #68608 | pMpGWB217 | addgene partial sequence | sequence record 152515 | CAT-R 5'-GCAACTGACTGAAATGCCTC-3'
TATCAACGGTGGTATATCCAGTGATTTTTTTCTCCATTTTAGCTTCCTTAGCTCCTGAAAATCTCGACGG
ATCCTAACTCAAAATCCACACATTATACGAGCCGGAAGCATAAAGTGTAAAGCCTGGGGTGCCTAATGCG
GCCCCTCGAGGGGCCGCCATAGTGACTGGATATGTTGTGTTTTACAGTATTATGTAGTCTGTTTTTTATG
CAAAATCTAATTTAATATATTGATATTTATATCATTTTACGTTTCTCGTTCAGCTTTTTTGTACAAACTT
GTTGATAACTCTAGACCCAAGCTTGGCACTGGCCGTCGTTTTACAACGTCGTGACTGGGAAAACCCTGGC
GTTACCCAACTTAATCGCCTTGCAGCACATCCCCCTTTCGCCAGCTGGCGTAATAGCGAAGAGGCCCGCA
CCGATCGCCCTTCCCAACAGTTGCGCAGCCTGAATGGCGAATGCTAGAGCAGCTTGAGCTTGGATCAGAT
TGTCGTTTCCCGCCTTCAGTTTAAACTATCAGTGTTTGACAGGATATATTGGCGGGTAAACCTAAGAGAA
AAGAGCGTTTATTAGAATAATCGGATATTTAAAAGGGCGTGAAAAGGTTTATCCGTTCGTCCATTTGTAT
GTGCATGCCAACCACAGGGTTCCCCTCGGGATCAAAGTACTTTGATCCAACCCCTCCGCTGCTATAGTGC
AGTCGGCTTCTGACGTTCAGTGCAGCCGTCTTCTGAAAACGACATGTCGCACAAGTCCTAAGTTACGCGA
CAGGCTGCCGCCCTGCCCTTTTCCTGGCGTTTTCTTGTCGCGTGTT
