>Addgene plasmid #68608 | pMpGWB217 | addgene partial sequence | sequence record 152516 | ccdB-Fwd 5'-GCATGATGACCACCGATATG-3'
GTGGCTGATCTCAGCCACCGCGAAAATGACATCAAAAACGCCATTAACCTGATGTTCTGGGGAATATAAA
TGTCAGGCTCCCTTATACACAGCCAGTCTGCAGGTCGACCATAGTGACTGGATATGTTGTGTTTTACAGT
ATTATGTAGTCTGTTTTTTATGCAAAATCTAATTTAATATATTGATATTTATATCATTTTACGTTTCTCG
TTCAGCTTTCTTGTACAAAGTGGTTGATAACAGCTTGGATTTGGATTTGGAGTTGCGCTTGGGATTCGCC
TAGGCTTAGAGCTCGAATTTCCCCGATCGTTCAAACATTTGGCAATAAAGTTTCTTAAGATTGAATCCTG
TTGCCGGTCTTGCGATGATTATCATATAATTTCTGTTGAATTACGTTAAGCATGTAATAATTAACATGTA
ATGCATGACGTTATTTATGAGATGGGTTTTTATGATTAGAGTCCCGCAATTATACATTTAATACGCGATA
GAAAACAAAATATAGCGCGCAAACTAGGATAAATTATCGCGCGCGGTGTCATCTATGTTACTAGATCGGG
AATTGGTTCC
